>Addgene plasmid #166084 | pNSU299_TDH3 | addgene full sequence | sequence record 329123 | Addgene NGS Result
TTTTGCTCGGGGGATCTGCCAATTGAACATAACATGGTAGTTACATATACTAGTAATATGGTTCGGCACA
CATTAAAAGTATAAAAACTATCTGAATTACGAATTACATATATTGGTCATAAAAATCAATCAATCATCGT
GTGTTTTATATGTCTCTTATCTAAGTATAAGAATATCCATAGTTAATATTCACTTACGCTACCTTTTAAC
CTGTAATCATTGTCAACAGGATATGTTAACGACCCACATTGATAAACGCTAGTATTTCTTTTTCCTCTTC
TTATTGGCCGGCTGTCTCTATACTCCCCTATAGTCTGTTTCTTTTCGTTTCGATTGTCCCTATCAGTGAT
AGAGATGGCGCACATGGTACGCTGTGGTGCTCGCGGCTGGGAACGAAACTCTGGGAGCTGCGATTGGCAG
AATAAGTATATAAAGACGGTGTTTTAGAGCTAGAAATAGCAAGTTAAAATAAGGCTAGTCCGTTATCAAC
TTGAAAAAGTGGCACCGAGTCGGTGCTTTTTTCTCGAGCCATATCCAACTTCCAATTTAATCTTTCTTTT
TTAATTTTCACTTATTTGCGATACAGAAAGAAAAAAGCGATAGTAACTATTGAATTTTGTTTGGATTTGG
TTAGATTAGATATGGTTTCTCTTTATATTTACATGCTAAAAATGGGCTACACCAGAGATACATAATTAGA
TATATATACGCCAGTACACCTTATCGGCCCAAGCCTTGTCCCAAGGCAGCGTTTTGTTCTTGGAAACGCT
GCCCTACACGTTCGCTATGCTTCAAGAACTTTTCTGAGCACTTCATGATGCATGTTTGTTCCTTATTGGT
TAGCTTTGATGTTGTGAAGTCATTGACACAGTCTGTGAAACATCTTTCTACCAGATTAGAGTACAAACGC
ATGAAATCCTTCATTTGCTTTTGTTCCACTACTTTTTGGAACTCTTGTTGTTCTTTCCTGCAGGTAGTCG
TGCAATGTATGACTTTAAGATTTGTGAGCAGGAAGAAAAGGGAGAATCTTCTAACGATAAACCCTTGAAA
AACTGGGTAGACTACGCTATGTTGAGTTGCTACGCAGGCTGCACAATTACACGAGAATGCTCCCGCCTAG
GATTTAAGGCTAAGGGACGTGCAATGCAGACGACAGATCTAAATGACCGTGTCGGTGAAGTGTTCGCCAA
ACTTTTCGGTTAACACATGCAGTGATGCACGCGCGATGGTGCTAAGTTACATATATATATATATGTATAG
CCATAGTGATGTCTAAGTAACCTTTATGGTATATTTCTTAATGTGGAAAGATACTAGCGCGCGCACCCAC
ACACAAGCTTCGTCTTTTCTTGAAGAAAAGAGGAAGCTCGCTAAATGGGATTCCACTTTCCGTTCCCTGC
CAGCTGATGGAAAAAGGTTAGTGGAACGATGAAGAATAAAAAGAGAGATCCACTGAGGTGAAATTTCAGC
TGACAGCGAGTTTCATGATCGTGATGAACAATGGTAACGAGTTGTGGCTGTTGCCAGGGAGGGTGGTTCT
CAACTTTTAATGTATGGCCAAATCGCTACTTGGGTTTGTTATATAACAAAGAAGAAATAATGAACTGATT
CTCTTCCTCCTTCTTGTCCTTTCTTAATTCTGTTGTAATTACCTTCCTTTGTAATTTTTTTTGTAATTAT
TCTTCTTAATAATCCAAACAAACACACATATTACAATATATTAAAATGTCTAGATTAGATAAAAGTAAAG
TGATTAACAGCGCATTAGAGCTGCTTAATGAGGTCGGAATCGAAGGTTTAACAACCCGTAAACTCGCCCA
GAAGCTAGGTGTAGAGCAGCCTACATTGTATTGGCATGTAAAAAATAAGCGGGCTTTGCTCGACGCCTTA
GCCATTGAGATGTTAGATAGGCACCATACTCACTTTTGCCCTTTAGAAGGGGAAAGCTGGCAAGATTTTT
TACGTAATAACGCTAAAAGTTTTAGATGTGCTTTACTAAGTCATCGCGATGGAGCAAAAGTACATTTAGG
TACACGGCCTACAGAAAAACAGTATGAAACTCTCGAAAATCAATTAGCCTTTTTATGCCAACAAGGTTTT
TCACTAGAGAATGCATTATATGCACTCAGCGCTGTGGGGCATTTTACTTTAGGTTGCGTATTGGAAGATC
AAGAGCATCAAGTCGCTAAAGAAGAAAGGGAAACACCTACTACTGATAGTATGCCGCCATTATTACGACA
AGCTATCGAATTATTTGATCACCAAGGTGCAGAGCCAGCCTTCTTATTCGGCCTTGAATTGATCATATGC
GGATTAGAAAAACAACTTAAATGTGAAAGTGGGTCTTAAGTCTGAAGAATGAATGATTTGATGATTTCTT
TTTCCCTCCATTTTTCTTACTGAATATATCAATGATATAGACTTGTATAGTTTATTATTTCAAATTAAGT
AGCTATATATAGTCAAGATAACGTTTGTTTGACACGATTACATTATTCGTCGACATCTTTTTTCAGCCTG
TCGTGGTAGCAATTTGAGGAGTATTATTAATTGAATAGGTTCATTTTGCGCTCGCATAAACAGTTTTCGT
CAGGGACAGTATGTTGGAATGAGTGGTAATTAATGGTGACATGACATGTTATAGCAATAACCTTGATGTT
TACATCGTAGTTTAATGTACACCCCGCGAATTCGTTCAAGTAGGAGTGCACCAATTGCAAAGGGAAAAGC
TGAATGGGCAGTTCGAACCGCGGTCTTTCCTGCGTTATCCCCTGATTCTGTGGATAACCGTATTACCGCC
TTTGAGTGAGCTGATACCGCTCGCCGCAGCCGAACGACCGAGCGCAGCGAGTCAGTGAGCGAGGAAGCGG
AAGAGCGCCCAATACGCAAACCGCCTCTCCCCGCGCGTTGGCCGATTCATTAATGCAGCTGGCACGACAG
GTTTCCCGACTGGAAAGCGGGCAGTGAGCGCAACGCAATTAATGTGAGTTAGCTCACTCATTAGGCACCC
CAGGCTTTACACTTTATGCTTCCGGCTCGTATGTTGTGTGGAATTGTGAGCGGATAACAATTTCACACAG
GAAACAGCTATGACCATGATTACGCCAAGCGCGCAATTAACCCTCACTAAAGGGAACAAAAGCTGGAGCT
CATAGCTTCAAAATGTTTCTACTCCTTTTTTACTCTTCCAGATTTTCTCGGACTCCGCGCATCGCCGTAC
CACTTCAAAACACCCAAGCACAGCATACTAAATTTCCCCTCTTTCTTCCTCTAGGGTGTCGTTAATTACC
CGTACTAAAGGTTTGGAAAAGAAAAAAGAGACCGCCTCGTTTCTTTTTCTTCGTCGAAAAAGGCAATAAA
AATTTTTATCACGTTTCTTTTTCTTGAAAATTTTTTTTTTGATTTTTTTCTCTTTCGATGACCTCCCATT
GATATTTAAGTTAATAAACGGTCTTCAATTTCTCAAGTTTCAGTTTCATTTTTCTTGTTCTATTACAACT
TTTTTTACTTCTTGCTCATTAGAAAGAAAGCATAGCAATCTAATCTAAGTTTTCTAGAACTAGTGGATCC
CCCGGGAAAAATGGACAAGAAGTACTCCATTGGGCTCGATATCGGCACAAACAGCGTCGGTTGGGCCGTC
ATTACGGACGAGTACAAGGTGCCGAGCAAAAAATTCAAAGTTCTGGGCAATACCGATCGCCACAGCATAA
AGAAGAACCTCATTGGCGCCCTCCTGTTCGACTCCGGGGAGACGGCCGAAGCCACGCGGCTCAAAAGAAC
AGCACGGCGCAGATATACCCGCAGAAAGAATCGGATCTGCTACCTGCAGGAGATCTTTAGTAATGAGATG
GCTAAGGTGGATGACTCTTTCTTCCATAGGCTGGAGGAGTCCTTTTTGGTGGAGGAGGATAAAAAGCACG
AGCGCCACCCAATCTTTGGCAATATCGTGGACGAGGTGGCGTACCATGAAAAGTACCCAACCATATATCA
TCTGAGGAAGAAGCTTGTAGACAGTACTGATAAGGCTGACTTGCGGTTGATCTATCTCGCGCTGGCGCAT
ATGATCAAATTTCGGGGACACTTCCTCATCGAGGGGGACCTGAACCCAGACAACAGCGATGTCGACAAAC
TCTTTATCCAACTGGTTCAGACTTACAATCAGCTTTTCGAAGAGAACCCGATCAACGCATCCGGAGTTGA
CGCCAAAGCAATCCTGAGCGCTAGGCTGTCCAAATCCCGGCGGCTCGAAAACCTCATCGCACAGCTCCCT
GGGGAGAAGAAGAACGGCCTGTTTGGTAATCTTATCGCCCTGTCACTCGGGCTGACCCCCAACTTTAAAT
CTAACTTCGACCTGGCCGAAGATGCCAAGCTTCAACTGAGCAAAGACACCTACGATGATGATCTCGACAA
TCTGCTGGCCCAGATCGGCGACCAGTACGCAGACCTTTTTTTGGCGGCAAAGAACCTGTCAGACGCCATT
CTGCTGAGTGATATTCTGCGAGTGAACACGGAGATCACCAAAGCTCCGCTGAGCGCTAGTATGATCAAGC
GCTATGATGAGCACCACCAAGACTTGACTTTGCTGAAGGCCCTTGTCAGACAGCAACTGCCTGAGAAGTA
CAAGGAAATTTTCTTCGATCAGTCTAAAAATGGCTACGCCGGATACATTGACGGCGGAGCAAGCCAGGAG
GAATTTTACAAATTTATTAAGCCCATCTTGGAAAAAATGGACGGCACCGAGGAGCTGCTGGTAAAGCTTA
ACAGAGAAGATCTGTTGCGCAAACAGCGCACTTTCGACAATGGAAGCATCCCCCACCAGATTCACCTGGG
CGAACTGCACGCTATCCTCAGGCGGCAAGAGGATTTCTACCCCTTTTTGAAAGATAACAGGGAAAAGATT
GAGAAAATCCTCACATTTCGGATACCCTACTATGTAGGCCCCCTCGCCCGGGGAAATTCCAGATTCGCGT
GGATGACTCGCAAATCAGAAGAGACCATCACTCCCTGGAACTTCGAGGAAGTCGTGGATAAGGGGGCCTC
TGCCCAGTCCTTCATCGAAAGGATGACTAACTTTGATAAAAATCTGCCTAACGAAAAGGTGCTTCCTAAA
CACTCTCTGCTGTACGAGTACTTCACAGTTTATAACGAGCTCACCAAGGTCAAATACGTCACAGAAGGGA
TGAGAAAGCCAGCATTCCTGTCTGGAGAGCAGAAGAAAGCTATCGTGGACCTCCTCTTCAAGACGAACCG
GAAAGTTACCGTGAAACAGCTCAAAGAAGACTATTTCAAAAAGATTGAATGTTTCGACTCTGTTGAAATC
AGCGGAGTGGAGGATCGCTTCAACGCATCCCTGGGAACGTATCACGATCTCCTGAAAATCATTAAAGACA
AGGACTTCCTGGACAATGAGGAGAACGAGGACATTCTTGAGGACATTGTCCTCACCCTTACGTTGTTTGA
AGATAGGGAGATGATTGAAGAACGCTTGAAAACTTACGCTCATCTCTTCGACGACAAAGTCATGAAACAG
CTCAAGAGGCGCCGATATACAGGATGGGGGCGGCTGTCAAGAAAACTGATCAATGGGATCCGAGACAAGC
AGAGTGGAAAGACAATCCTGGATTTTCTTAAGTCCGATGGATTTGCCAACCGGAACTTCATGCAGTTGAT
CCATGATGACTCTCTCACCTTTAAGGAGGACATCCAGAAAGCACAAGTTTCTGGCCAGGGGGACAGTCTT
CACGAGCACATCGCTAATCTTGCAGGTAGCCCAGCTATCAAAAAGGGAATACTGCAGACCGTTAAGGTCG
TGGATGAACTCGTCAAAGTAATGGGAAGGCATAAGCCCGAGAATATCGTTATCGAGATGGCCCGAGAGAA
CCAAACTACCCAGAAGGGACAGAAGAACAGTAGGGAAAGGATGAAGAGGATTGAAGAGGGTATAAAAGAA
CTGGGGTCCCAAATCCTTAAGGAACACCCAGTTGAAAACACCCAGCTTCAGAATGAGAAGCTCTACCTGT
ACTACCTGCAGAACGGCAGGGACATGTACGTGGATCAGGAACTGGACATCAATCGGCTCTCCGACTACGA
CGTGGATCATATCGTGCCCCAGTCTTTTCTCAAAGATGATTCTATTGATAATAAAGTGTTGACAAGATCC
GATAAAAATAGAGGGAAGAGTGATAACGTCCCCTCAGAAGAAGTTGTCAAGAAAATGAAAAATTATTGGC
GGCAGCTGCTGAACGCCAAACTGATCACACAACGGAAGTTCGATAATCTGACTAAGGCTGAACGAGGTGG
CCTGTCTGAGTTGGATAAAGCCGGCTTCATCAAAAGGCAGCTTGTTGAGACACGCCAGATCACCAAGCAC
GTGGCCCAAATTCTCGATTCACGCATGAACACCAAGTACGATGAAAATGACAAACTGATTCGAGAGGTGA
AAGTTATTACTCTGAAGTCTAAGCTGGTCTCAGATTTCAGAAAGGACTTTCAGTTTTATAAGGTGAGAGA
GATCAACAATTACCACCATGCGCATGATGCCTACCTGAATGCAGTGGTAGGCACTGCACTTATCAAAAAA
TATCCCAAGCTTGAATCTGAATTTGTTTACGGAGACTATAAAGTGTACGATGTTAGGAAAATGATCGCAA
AGTCTGAGCAGGAAATAGGCAAGGCCACCGCTAAGTACTTCTTTTACAGCAATATTATGAATTTTTTCAA
GACCGAGATTACACTGGCCAATGGAGAGATTCGGAAGCGACCACTTATCGAAACAAACGGAGAAACAGGA
GAAATCGTGTGGGACAAGGGTAGGGATTTCGCGACAGTCCGGAAGGTCCTGTCCATGCCGCAGGTGAACA
TCGTTAAAAAGACCGAAGTACAGACCGGAGGCTTCTCCAAGGAAAGTATCCTCCCGAAAAGGAACAGCGA
CAAGCTGATCGCACGCAAAAAAGATTGGGACCCCAAGAAATACGGCGGATTCGATTCTCCTACAGTCGCT
TACAGTGTACTGGTTGTGGCCAAAGTGGAGAAAGGGAAGTCTAAAAAACTCAAAAGCGTCAAGGAACTGC
TGGGCATCACAATCATGGAGCGATCAAGCTTCGAAAAAAACCCCATCGACTTTCTCGAGGCGAAAGGATA
TAAAGAGGTCAAAAAAGACCTCATCATTAAGCTTCCCAAGTACTCTCTCTTTGAGCTTGAAAACGGCCGG
AAACGAATGCTCGCTAGTGCGGGCGAGCTGCAGAAAGGTAACGAGCTGGCACTGCCCTCTAAATACGTTA
ATTTCTTGTATCTGGCCAGCCACTATGAAAAGCTCAAAGGGTCTCCCGAAGATAATGAGCAGAAGCAGCT
GTTCGTGGAACAACACAAACACTACCTTGATGAGATCATCGAGCAAATAAGCGAATTCTCCAAAAGAGTG
ATCCTCGCCGACGCTAACCTCGATAAGGTGCTTTCTGCTTACAATAAGCACAGGGATAAGCCCATCAGGG
AGCAGGCAGAAAACATTATCCACTTGTTTACTCTGACCAACTTGGGCGCGCCTGCAGCCTTCAAGTACTT
CGACACCACCATAGACAGAAAGCGGTACACCTCTACAAAGGAGGTCCTGGACGCCACACTGATTCATCAG
TCAATTACGGGGCTCTATGAAACAAGAATCGACCTCTCTCAGCTCGGTGGAGACAGCAGGGCTGACCCCA
AGAAGAAGAGGAAGGTGTGATCTCTTCTCGAGTCATGTAATTAGTTATGTCACGCTTACATTCACGCCCT
CCCCCCACATCCGCTCTAACCGAAAAGGAAGGAGTTAGACAACCTGAAGTCTAGGTCCCTATTTATTTTT
TTATAGTTATGTTAGTATTAAGAACGTTATTTATATTTCAAATTTTTCTTTTTTTTCTGTACAGACGCGT
GTACGCATGTAACATTATACTGAAAACCTTGCTTGAGAAGGTTTTGGGACGCTCGAAGGCTTTAATTTGC
GGCCGGTACCCAATTCGCCCTATAGTGAGTCGTATTACGCGCGCTCACTGGCCGTCGTTTTACAACGTCG
TGACTGGGAAAACCCTGGCGTTACCCAACTTAATCGCCTTGCAGCACATCCCCCTTTCGCCAGCTGGCGT
AATAGCGAAGAGGCCCGCACCGATCGCCCTTCCCAACAGTTGCGCAGCCTGAATGGCGAATGG
[124 nt withheld, positions 8184-8307]
C
[91 nt withheld, positions 8309-8399]
A
[49 nt withheld, positions 8401-8449]
CCTTTGACGTTGGAGTCCACGTTCTTT
[37 nt withheld, positions 8477-8513]
ACCCTATCTCGGTCTATTCTTTTGATTTATAAGGGATTTTGCCGATTTCGGCCTATTGGTTAAAAAATGA
GCTGATTTAACAAAAATTTAACGCGAATTTTAACAAAATATTAACGCTTACAATTTCCTGATGCGGTATT
TTCTCCTTACGCATCTGTGCGGTATTTCACACCGCATAGATCGGCAAGTGCACAAACAATACTTAAATAA
ATACTACTCAGTAATAACCTATTTCTTAGCATTTTTGACGAAATTTGCTATTTTGTTAGAGTCTTTTACA
CCATTTGTCTCCACACCTCCGCTTACATCAACACCAATAACGCCATTTAATCTAAGCGCATCACCAACAT
TTTCTGGCGTCAGTCCACCAGCTAACATAAAATGTAAGCTTTCGGGGCTCTCTTGCCTTCCAACCCAGTC
AGAAATCGAGTTCCAATCCAAAAGTTCACCTGTCCCACCTGCTTCTGAATCAAACAAGGGAATAAACGAA
TGAGGTTTCTGTGAAGCTGCACTGAGTAGTATGTTGCAGTCTTTTGGAAATACGAGTCTTTTAATAACTG
GCAAACCGAGGAACTCTTGGTATTCTTGCCACGACTCATCTCCATGCAGTTGGACGATATCAATGCCGTA
ATCATTGACCAGAGCCAAAACATCCTCCTTAGGTTGATTACGAAACACGCCAACCAAGTATTTCGGAGTG
CCTGAACTATTTTTATATGCTTTTACAAGACTTGAAATTTTCCTTGCAATAACCGGGTCAATTGTTCTCT
TTCTATTGGGCACACATATAATACCCAGCAAGTCAGCATCGGAATCTAGAGCACATTCTGCGGCCTCTGT
GCTCTGCAAGCCGCAAACTTTCACCAATGGACCAGAACTACCTGTGAAATTAATAACAGACATACTCCAA
GCTGCCTTTGTGTGCTTAATCACGTATACTCACGTGCTCAATAGTCACCAATGCCCTCCCTCTTGGCCCT
CTCCTTTTCTTTTTTCGACCGAATTAATTCTTAATCGGCAAAAAAAGAAAAGCTCCGGATCAAGATTGTA
CGTAAGGTGACAAGCTATTTTTCAATAAAGAATATCTTCCACTACTGCCATCTGGCGTCATAACTGCAAA
GTACACATATATTACGATGCTGTTCTATTAAATGCTTCCTATATTATATATATAGTAATGTCGTTGATCT
ATGGTGCACTCTCAGTACAATCTGCTCTGATGCCGCATAGTTAAGCCAGCCCCGACACCCGCCAACACCC
GCTGACGCGCCCTGACGGGCTTGTCTGCTCCCGGCATCCGCTTACAGACAAGCTGTGACCGTCTCCGGGA
GCTGCATGTGTCAGAGGTTTTCACCGTCATCACCGAAACGCGCGAGACGAAAGGGCCTCGTGATACGCCT
ATTTTTATAGGTTAATGTCATGATAATAATGGTTTCTTAGACGTCAGGTGGCACTTTTCGGGGAAATGTG
CGCGGAACCCCTATTTGTTTATTTTTCTAAATACATTCAAATATGTATCCGCTCATGAGACAATAACCCT
GATAAATGCTTCAATAATATTGAAAAAGGAAGAGTATGAGTATTCAACATTTCCGTGTCGCCCTTATTCC
CTTTTTTGCGGCATTTTGCCTTCCTGTTTTTGCTCACCCAGAAACGCTGGTGAAAGTAAAAGATGCTGAA
GATCAGTTGGGTGCACGAGTGGGTTACATCGAACTGGATCTCAACAGCGGTAAGATCCTTGAGAGTTTTC
GCCCCGAAGAACGTTTTCCAATGATGAGCACTTTTAAAGTTCTGCTATGTGGCGCGGTATTATCCCGTAT
TGACGCCGGGCAAGAGCAACTCGGTCGCCGCATACACTATTCTCAGAATGACTTGGTTGAGTACTCACCA
GTCACAGAAAAGCATCTTACGGATGGCATGACAGTAAGAGAATTATGCAGTGCTGCCATAACCATGAGTG
ATAACACTGCGGCCAACTTACTTCTGACAACGATCGGAGGACCGAAGGAGCTAACCGCTTTTTTGCACAA
CATGGGGGATCATGTAACTCGCCTTGATCGTTGGGAACCGGAGCTGAATGAAGCCATACCAAACGACGAG
CGTGACACCACGATGCCTGTAGCAATGGCAACAACGTTGCGCAAACTATTAACTGGCGAACTACTTACTC
TAGCTTCCCGGCAACAATTAATAGACTGGATGGAGGCGGATAAAGTTGCAGGACCACTTCTGCGCTCGGC
CCTTCCGGCTGGCTGGTTTATTGCTGATAAATCTGGAGCCGGTGAGCGTGGGTCTCGCGGTATCATTGCA
GCACTGGGGCCAGATGGTAAGCCCTCCCGTATCGTAGTTATCTACACGACGGGGAGTCAGGCAACTATGG
ATGAACGAAATAGACAGATCGCTGAGATAGGTGCCTCACTGATTAAGCATTGGTAACTGTCAGACCAAGT
TTACTCATATATACTTTAGATTGATTTAAAACTTCATTTTTAATTTAAAAGGATCTAGGTGAAGATCCTT
TTTGATAATCTCATGACCAAAATCCCTTAACGTGAGTTTTCGTTCCACTGAGCGTCAGACCCCGTAGAAA
AGATCAAAGGATCTTCTTGAGATCCTTTTTTTCTGCGCGTAATCTGCTGCTTGCAAACAAAAAAACCACC
GCTACCAGCGGTGGTTTGTTTGCCGGATCAAGAGCTACCAACTCTTTTTCCGAAGGTAACTGGCTTCAGC
AGAGCGCAGATACCAAATACTGTTCTTCTAGTGTAGCCGTAGTTAGGCCACCACTTCAAGAACTCTGTAG
CACCGCCTACATACCTCGCTCTGCTAATCCTGTTACCAGTGGCTGCTGCCAGTGGCGATAAGTCGTGTCT
TACCGGGTTGGACTCAAGACGATAGTTACCGGATAAGGCGCAGCGGTCGGGCTGAACGGGGGGTTCGTGC
ACACAGCCCAGCTTGGAGCGAACGACCTACACCGAACTGAGATACCTACAGCGTGAGCTATGAGAAAGCG
CCACGCTTCCCGAAGGGAGAAAGGCGGACAGGTATCCGGTAAGCGGCAGGGTCGGAACAGGAGAGCGCAC
GAGGGAGCTTCCAGGGGGAAACGCCTGGTATCTTTATAGTCCTGTCGGGTTTCGCCACCTCTGACTTGAG
CGTCGATTTTTGTGATGCTCGTCAGGGGGGCGGAGCCTATGGAAAAACGCCAGCAACGCGGCCTTTTTAC
GGTTCCTGGCCTTTTGCTGGCC
Features (pLannotate 1.2.2; 28 found; start..end, strand, type, name):
     13..419     +  promoter       RPR1 promoter: RPR1; promoter for the S. cerevisiae RNase P RNA gene
    421..440     +  promoter       GAP promoter (fragment): S. cerevisiae TDH3; promoter for glyceraldehyde-3-phosphate dehydrogenase
    441..516     +  misc_RNA       gRNA scaffold: guide RNA scaffold for the Streptococcus pyogenes CRISPR/Cas9 system
    529..591     +  terminator     RPR1 terminator: transcription terminator for the S. cerevisiae RNase P RNA gene
    724..966     -  CDS            TIM9 (fragment): TIM9_YEAST - Experimental evidence at protein level: Swiss-Prot protein existence level 1. Mitochondrial intermembrane chaperone that participates in the import and insertion of multi-pass transmembrane proteins into the mitochondrial inner membrane. Also required for the transfer of beta- barrel precursors from the TOM complex to the sorting and assembly machinery (SAM complex) of the outer membrane. Acts as a chaperone-like protein that protects the hydrophobic precursors from aggregation and guide them through the mitochondrial intermembrane space. Compared to TIM10, it may have a strong st
    976..1200    +  CDS            NNR2 (fragment): NNRD_YEAST - Experimental evidence at protein level: Swiss-Prot protein existence level 1. Catalyzes the dehydration of the S-form of NAD(P)HX at the expense of ATP, which is converted to ADP. Together with NAD(P)HX epimerase, which catalyzes the epimerization of the S- and R-forms, the enzyme allows the repair of both epimers of NAD(P)HX, a damaged form of NAD(P)H that is a result of enzymatic or heat-dependent hydration. From Saccharomyces cerevisiae (strain ATCC 204508 / S288c) (Baker's yeast).
   1726..2349    +  CDS            TetR: tetracycline repressor TetR; tetR from transposon Tn10; TetR binds to the tetracycline operator tetO to inhibit transcription. This inhibition can be relieved by adding tetracycline or doxycycline.
   2754..2873    +  rep_origin     RSF ori (fragment): Plasmids containing the RSF 1030 origin of replication can be propagated in E. coli cells that contain additional plasmids with compatible origins.
   2875..2967    +  CDS            lacI (fragment): lac repressor; lacI; The lac repressor binds to the lac operator to inhibit transcription in E. coli. This inhibition can be relieved by adding lactose or isopropyl-β-D-thiogalactopyranoside (IPTG).
   2980..3001    +  protein_bind   CAP binding site: CAP binding activates transcription in the presence of cAMP. E. coli catabolite activator protein
   3016..3046    +  promoter       lac promoter: promoter for the E. coli lac operon
   3050..3072    +  protein_bind   lac operator (fragment): The lac repressor binds to the lac operator to inhibit transcription in E. coli. This inhibition can be relieved by adding lactose or isopropyl-β-D-thiogalactopyranoside (IPTG). lac repressor encoded by lacI
   3115..3133    +  promoter       T3 promoter: promoter for bacteriophage T3 RNA polymerase
   3151..3549    +  promoter       TEF1 promoter: S. cerevisiae TEF1; promoter for EF-1α
   3553..3576    +  misc_feature   MCS (fragment): pBluescript multiple cloning site
   3581..7684    +  CDS            cas9: CAS9_STRP1 - Also known as csn1 From Streptococcus pyogenes serotype M1.
   7733..7980    +  terminator     CYC1 terminator: S. cerevisiae CYC1; transcription terminator for CYC1
   7999..8017    -  promoter       T7 promoter: promoter for bacteriophage T7 RNA polymerase
   8025..8180    +  CDS            lacZα (fragment): LacZα fragment of β-galactosidase; lacZ fragment
   8184..8612    +  rep_origin     f1 ori (sequence partly withheld): f1 bacteriophage origin of replication; arrow indicates direction of (+) strand synthesis
   8640..8691    -  misc_feature   bom (fragment): basis of mobility region from pBR322
   8742..9416    -  CDS            TRP1: phosphoribosylanthranilate isomerase, required for tryptophan biosynthesis; S. cerevisiae TRP1; yeast auxotrophic marker
   9417..9564    -  promoter       TRP1 promoter: S. cerevisiae TRP1
   9703..9752    -  misc_feature   bom (fragment): basis of mobility region from pBR322
   9854..9889    -  CDS            rop (fragment): Rop protein, which maintains plasmids at low copy number; rop
   9984..10088   +  promoter       AmpR promoter: bla
  10089..10949   +  CDS            AmpR: β-lactamase; bla; confers resistance to ampicillin, carbenicillin, and related antibiotics
  11120..11708   +  rep_origin     ori: high-copy-number ColE1/pMB1/pBR322/pUC origin of replication
