[The description below was written by a language model from this plasmid's Addgene catalogue record and pLannotate feature annotations shown in this document.]
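Description:
pNSU299_TDH3 is an 11.8 kb yeast CRISPR plasmid that combines constitutive Streptococcus pyogenes Cas9 expression with tetracycline-inducible expression of a single guide RNA targeting the promoter of the S. cerevisiae TDH3 gene, so that a double-strand break can be triggered at that locus on demand. In E. coli it is maintained at high copy through a ColE1/pUC-type origin and selected with ampicillin (AmpR/bla); an f1 origin and remnants of the pBluescript-style lac/lacZα region with flanking T3 and T7 promoters are also present. The yeast marker is TRP1 with its own promoter. The backbone is listed as pRS414, which is normally a centromeric vector. However, no CEN/ARS element appears in the feature table, and the depositor describes this as an integrating plasmid that is linearized within TRP1 before transformation so that it recombines into the yeast genome.

The guide cassette uses the RNA polymerase III RPR1 promoter, followed by the 20-nt spacer (annotated as a TDH3/GAP promoter fragment because it matches that target), the S. pyogenes gRNA scaffold and the RPR1 terminator. A Tn10 TetR coding sequence is carried on the same plasmid. The record calls the guide promoter tet-inducible, which implies that TetR represses it until tetracycline or an analogue is added, although no tetO site is annotated separately. The promoter and terminator driving TetR are not clearly annotated; short fragments matching yeast TIM9 and NNR2 lie upstream of it and may be flanking regulatory sequence. Cas9 is expressed from the TEF1 promoter and terminated by the CYC1 terminator. The plasmid is suited to inducible break formation at the TDH3 promoter, for example in studies of DNA damage and repair.
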