Addgene plasmid #166084: pNSU299_TDH3
Purpose: Plasmid for constituive spCas9 expression and tet-inducible expression of sgRNA binding to the promoter of TDH3 for double stranded break formation in yeast.
Depositing lab: Rebecca Burgess. Depositing organization: Stevenson University.
Backbone
  Vector backbone: pRS414
  Backbone manufacturer: Smith JD et al 2016. PMID 26956608
  Vector type: Yeast Expression, CRISPR
  Selectable markers: TRP1
Growth in bacteria
  Bacterial resistance: Ampicillin, 100 μg/mL
  Growth temperature: 37°C
  Growth strain: DH5alpha
  Copy number: High Copy
Gene/Insert
  Gene/Insert name: Promoter of TDH3
  gRNA/shRNA sequence: AATAAGTATATAAAGACGGT
  Species: S. cerevisiae (budding yeast)
  Entrez Gene: TDH3 (a.k.a. YGR192C, GLD1, HSP35, HSP36, SSS2)
  Promoter: Tet-inducible
  Cloning method: Gibson Cloning
Resource information
  A portion of this plasmid was derived from a plasmid made by: Jim Haber/Neal Sugawara
Terms and licenses: Academic/Nonprofit Terms; Industry Terms: Not Available to Industry
Depositor comments: gRNA Binding Coordinates: chrVII:883938..883957 (- strand) This is a yeast integration plasmid, and should be linearized with BstZ17I (or elsewhere within the TRP1 gene) before transformation for integration into Chromosome V of the yeast genome
How to cite: pNSU299_TDH3 was a gift from Rebecca Burgess (Addgene plasmid # 166084 ; http://n2t.net/addgene:166084 ; RRID:Addgene_166084)
